Addgene plasmid #41150: pEGFP Cep170 (Nigg PID200)
Depositing lab: Erich Nigg. Depositing organization: University of Basel. Publication: The forkhead-associated domain protein Cep170 interacts with Polo-like kinase 1 and serves as a marker for mature centrioles. Guarguaglini G, Duncan PI, Stierhof YD, Holmstrom T, Duensing S, Nigg EA. Mol Biol Cell. 2005 Mar;16(3):1095-107. Epub 2004 Dec 22. 10.1091/mbc.e04-10-0939 PubMed 15616186.
Backbone
  Vector backbone: pEGFP-T7/C1 (modified pEGFP-C1)
  Backbone manufacturer: Modified from Clontech
  Backbone size w/o insert (bp): 4700
  Total vector size (bp): 9700
  Modifications to backbone: From pEGFP-C1: T7 promoter inserted into the vector NheI site
  Vector type: Mammalian Expression
  Selectable markers: Neomycin (select with G418)
Growth in bacteria
  Bacterial resistance: Kanamycin, 50 μg/mL
  Growth temperature: 37°C
  Growth strain: DH5alpha
  Copy number: High Copy
Gene/Insert
  Gene/Insert name: Cep170 (alt names: Centrosomal protein 170kDa; KIAA0470; FAM68A)
  Species: H. sapiens (human)
  Insert size (bp): 5000
  GenBank ID: AB007939
  Entrez Gene: CEP170 (a.k.a. FAM68A, KAB, KIAA0470)
  Promoter: CMV, T7
  Tag / fusion protein: eGFP (N terminal on backbone)
  Cloning method: Restriction Enzyme; 5′ cloning site XhoI\SalI (destroyed during cloning); 3′ cloning site XhoI (not destroyed)
  Sequencing primers: 5′ EGFP-C; CMV-F; 3′ SV40-pA-R
Resource information
  A portion of this plasmid was derived from a plasmid made by: KIAA0470 cDNA obtained from the Kazusa DNA Research Institute
Terms and licenses: Academic/Nonprofit Terms; Industry Terms: Not Available to Industry
Depositor comments: The KIAA0470 cDNA was obtained from the Kazusa DNA Research Institute. It was subcloned into pT7-EGFP-C1 (modified from pEGFP-C1; BD Biosciences Clontech), after removing the ATG. Specifically, a 5kb SalI-SnaBI (Klenow blunted) fragment from pBS/KIAA0470Δ5'UTR was ligated into pT7-EGFP-C1 (Nigg COM81) digested with XhoI (Klenow blunted). The 3' XhoI site was recreated.
How to cite: pEGFP Cep170 (Nigg PID200) was a gift from Erich Nigg (Addgene plasmid # 41150 ; http://n2t.net/addgene:41150 ; RRID:Addgene_41150)
