[The description below was written by a language model from this plasmid's Addgene catalogue record and pLannotate feature annotations shown in this document.]
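Description:
pEGFP Cep170 is a mammalian expression plasmid of about 9.7 kb that produces human Cep170 (centrosomal protein of 170 kDa, also known as KIAA0470 or FAM68A) fused at its N-terminus to EGFP. The backbone is pEGFP-T7/C1, a derivative of the Clontech pEGFP-C1 vector in which a T7 promoter was inserted at the NheI site between the CMV promoter and the EGFP coding sequence. It replicates at high copy in E. coli from a ColE1/pUC-type origin and also carries an f1 origin. A single NeoR/KanR (Tn5 aminoglycoside phosphotransferase) gene is preceded by both a bacterial bla-type promoter and the SV40 early promoter and is followed by the HSV TK polyadenylation signal. This one gene therefore gives kanamycin resistance in bacteria and G418 selection in mammalian cells.

The expression cassette consists of the CMV immediate-early enhancer and promoter, the T7 promoter, EGFP, a short remnant of the multiple cloning site, the roughly 5 kb Cep170 cDNA fragment and the SV40 poly(A) signal. The cDNA was subcloned with its 5′ UTR and start codon removed, so translation begins at EGFP and reads through into Cep170. The annotated CEP170 coding region spans about 4.4 kb, and the remaining insert sequence downstream of it is unannotated. The 5′ junction site was destroyed during the cloning and the 3′ XhoI site was recreated. Short annotations such as the HIV-1 LTR, large T antigen, ble and bGH poly(A) fragments are most likely homology hits to backbone sequence rather than functional elements.

CMV drives expression in transfected mammalian cells, allowing fluorescence imaging of Cep170 localisation. The associated study describes Cep170 as a Polo-like kinase 1 interactor and a marker for mature centrioles. The T7 promoter additionally permits transcription by T7 RNA polymerase, for example for in vitro expression, although the record does not state a specific use for it.
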