Features (pLannotate 1.2.2; 18 found; start..end, strand, type, name):
     61..364     +  enhancer       CMV enhancer: human cytomegalovirus immediate early enhancer
    365..568     +  promoter       CMV promoter: human cytomegalovirus (CMV) immediate early promoter
    564..597     +  LTR            5' LTR (truncated) (fragment): truncated 5' long terminal repeat (LTR) from HIV-1
    613..631     +  promoter       T7 promoter: promoter for bacteriophage T7 RNA polymerase
    665..1381    +  CDS            EGFP: EGFP is a basic (constitutively fluorescent) green fluorescent protein published in 1996, derived from Aequorea victoria. It is reported to be a rapidly-maturing weak dimer with moderate acid sensitivity.
   1382..1399    +  misc_feature   MCS (fragment): multiple cloning site
   1406..5782    +  CDS            CEP170 (fragment): CE170_HUMAN - Also known as FAM68A, KAB, KIAA0470. Experimental evidence at protein level: Swiss-Prot protein existence level 1. Plays a role in microtubule organization (PubMed:15616186). Required for centriole subdistal appendage assembly (PubMed:28422092). From Homo sapiens (Human).
   6371..6423    +  misc_feature   MCS: multiple cloning site
   6440..6524    +  CDS            large T antigen (fragment): large T antigen from SV40 (simian virus 40)
   6547..6668    +  polyA_signal   SV40 poly(A) signal: SV40 polyadenylation signal
   6702..7130    -  rep_origin     f1 ori (sequence partly withheld): f1 bacteriophage origin of replication; arrow indicates direction of (+) strand synthesis
   7157..7261    +  promoter       AmpR promoter: bla
   7330..7540    +  promoter       SV40 promoter: SV40 early promoter
   7583..8377    +  CDS            NeoR/KanR: aminoglycoside phosphotransferase from Tn5; aph(3')-II (or nptII); confers resistance to neomycin, kanamycin, and G418 (Geneticin®)
   8398..8550    +  CDS            ble (fragment): BLE_KLEPN - Experimental evidence at protein level: Swiss-Prot protein existence level 1. Binding protein with a strong affinity to the bleomycin family of antibiotics. Binds to CL990; an antimitotic-antibiotic compound. From Klebsiella pneumoniae.
   8609..8656    +  polyA_signal   HSV TK poly(A) signal: herpes simplex virus thymidine kinase polyadenylation signal (Cole and Stacy, 1985)
   8747..8763    -  polyA_signal   bGH poly(A) signal (fragment): bovine growth hormone polyadenylation signal
   8985..9573    +  rep_origin     ori: high-copy-number ColE1/pMB1/pBR322/pUC origin of replication
>Addgene plasmid #41150 | pEGFP Cep170 (Nigg PID200) | addgene full sequence | sequence record 240229 | Addgene NGS Result
TAGTTATTAATAGTAATCAATTACGGGGTCATTAGTTCATAGCCCATATATGGAGTTCCGCGTTACATAA
CTTACGGTAAATGGCCCGCCTGGCTGACCGCCCAACGACCCCCGCCCATTGACGTCAATAATGACGTATG
TTCCCATAGTAACGCCAATAGGGACTTTCCATTGACGTCAATGGGTGGAGTATTTACGGTAAACTGCCCA
CTTGGCAGTACATCAAGTGTATCATATGCCAAGTACGCCCCCTATTGACGTCAATGACGGTAAATGGCCC
GCCTGGCATTATGCCCAGTACATGACCTTATGGGACTTTCCTACTTGGCAGTACATCTACGTATTAGTCA
TCGCTATTACCATGGTGATGCGGTTTTGGCAGTACATCAATGGGCGTGGATAGCGGTTTGACTCACGGGG
ATTTCCAAGTCTCCACCCCATTGACGTCAATGGGAGTTTGTTTTGGCACCAAAATCAACGGGACTTTCCA
AAATGTCGTAACAACTCCGCCCCATTGACGCAAATGGGCGGTAGGCGTGTACGGTGGGAGGTCTATATAA
GCAGAGCTCTCTGGCTAACTAGAGAACCCACTGCTTACTGGCTTATCGAAATTAATACGACTCACTATAG
GGAGACCCAAGCTCTAGCGCTACCGGTCGCCACCATGGTGAGCAAGGGCGAGGAGCTGTTCACCGGGGTG
GTGCCCATCCTGGTCGAGCTGGACGGCGACGTAAACGGCCACAAGTTCAGCGTGTCCGGCGAGGGCGAGG
GCGATGCCACCTACGGCAAGCTGACCCTGAAGTTCATCTGCACCACCGGCAAGCTGCCCGTGCCCTGGCC
CACCCTCGTGACCACCCTGACCTACGGCGTGCAGTGCTTCAGCCGCTACCCCGACCACATGAAGCAGCAC
GACTTCTTCAAGTCCGCCATGCCCGAAGGCTACGTCCAGGAGCGCACCATCTTCTTCAAGGACGACGGCA
ACTACAAGACCCGCGCCGAGGTGAAGTTCGAGGGCGACACCCTGGTGAACCGCATCGAGCTGAAGGGCAT
CGACTTCAAGGAGGACGGCAACATCCTGGGGCACAAGCTGGAGTACAACTACAACAGCCACAACGTCTAT
ATCATGGCCGACAAGCAGAAGAACGGCATCAAGGTGAACTTCAAGATCCGCCACAACATCGAGGACGGCA
GCGTGCAGCTCGCCGACCACTACCAGCAGAACACCCCCATCGGCGACGGCCCCGTGCTGCTGCCCGACAA
CCACTACCTGAGCACCCAGTCCGCCCTGAGCAAAGACCCCAACGAGAAGCGCGATCACATGGTCCTGCTG
GAGTTCGTGACCGCCGCCGGGATCACTCTCGGCATGGACGAGCTGTACAAGTCCGGACTCAGATCTCGAT
CGACGAGCTTAACATCCTGGTTTTTGGTGAGCAGTGGAGGCACTCGCCACAGGCTGCCACGAGAAATGAT
TTTTGTTGGAAGAGATGACTGTGAGCTCATGTTGCAGTCTCGTAGTGTGGATAAGCAACACGCTGTCATC
AACTATGATGCGTCTACGGATGAGCATTTAGTGAAGGATTTGGGCAGCCTCAATGGGACTTTTGTGAATG
ATGTAAGGATTCCGGAACAGACTTATATCACCTTGAAACTTGAAGATAAGCTGAGATTTGGATATGATAC
AAATCTTTTCACTGTAGTACAAGGAGAAATGAGGGTCCCTGAAGAAGCTCTTAAGCATGAGAAGTTTACC
ATTCAGCTTCAGTTGTCCCAAAAATCTTCAGAATCAGAATTATCCAAATCTGCAAGTGCCAAAAGCATAG
ATTCAAAGGTAGCAGACGCTGCTACTGAAGTGCAGCACAAAACTACTGAAGCACTGAAATCCGAGGAAAA
AGCCATGGATATTTCTGCTATGCCCCGTGGTACTCCATTATATGGGCAGCCGTCATGGTGGGGGGATGAT
GAGGTGGATGAAAAAAGAGCTTTCAAGACAAATGGCAAACCTGAAGAAAAAAACCATGAAGCTGGAACAT
CAGGGTGCAGCATAGATGCCAAGCAAGTTGAGGAACAATCTGCAGCTGCAAATGAAGAAGTACTTTTTCC
TTTCTGTAGGGAACCAAGTTATTTTGAAATCCCTACAAAAGAATTCCAGCAACCATCACAAATAACAGAA
AGCACTATTCATGAAATCCCAACAAAAGACACGCCAAGTTCCCATATAACAGGTGCAGGGCATGCTTCAT
TTACCATTGAATTTGATGACAGTACCCCAGGGAAGGTAACTATTAGAGACCATGTGACAAAGTTTACTTC
TGATCAGCGCCACAAGTCCAAGAAGTCTTCTCCTGGAACTCAAGACTTGCTGGGGATTCAAACAGGAATG
ATGGCACCCGAAAACAAAGTTGCTGACTGGCTAGCACAAAACAACCCTCCTCAAATGCTATGGGAAAGAA
CAGAAGAGGATTCTAAAAGCATTAAAAGTGATGTTCCAGTGTACTTGAAAAGGTTGAAAGGAAATAAACA
TGATGATGGTACGCAAAGTGATTCAGAGAACGCTGGGGCTCACAGGCGCTGTAGCAAACGTGCAACTCTT
GAGGAACACTTAAGACGCCACCATTCAGAACACAAAAAGCTACAGAAGGTCCAGGCTACTGAAAAGCATC
AAGACCAAGCTGTTGTGTTTGGAGTAGATGACAATCAGGATTATAATAGGCCTGTTATCAACGAAAAACA
TAAAGATCTAATAAAAGATTGGGCTCTCAGTTCTGCTGCAGCAGTAATGGAAGAAAGAAAACCACTGACT
ACATCTGGATTTCACCACTCAGAGGAAGGCACATCTTCATCTGGAAGCAAACGTTGGGTTTCACAGTGGG
CTAGTTTGGCTGCCAATCATACAAGGCATGATCAAGAAGAAAGGATAATGGAATTTTCTGCACCTCTTCC
TTTAGAGAATGAGACAGAGATCAGTGAGTCTGGCATGACAGTGAGAAGTACTGGCTCTGCAACTTCCTTG
GCTAGCCAGGGAGAGAGAAGGAGACGAACTCTTCCCCAGCTTCCAAATGAAGAAAAGTCTCTTGAGAGCC
ACAGAGCAAAGGTTGTAACACAGAGGTCAGAGATAGGAGAAAAACAAGACACAGAACTTCAGGAGAAAGA
AACACCTACACAGGTATACCAGAAAGATAAACAAGATGCTGACAGACCCTTGAGTAAAATGAACAGGGCA
GTAAATGGAGAGACTCTCAAAACTGGTGGAGATAATAAAACCCTACTTCACTTAGGCAGCTCTGCTCCTG
GAAAAGAGAAAAGTGAAACTGATAAGGAAACTTCTTTGGTAAAGCAAACATTAGCAAAACTTCAACAACA
AGAACAAAGGGAGGAGGCTCAGTGGACACCTACTAAATTGTCTTCCAAAAATGTTTCAGGTCAGACAGAT
AAATGTAGGGAGGAAACTTTTAAACAAGAATCACAACCTCCAGAAAAAAATTCAGGACATTCTACAAGCA
AAGGAGACAGAGTGGCACAAAGTGAGAGCAAGAGAAGAAAAGCTGAGGAAATTCTGAAAAGTCAGACTCC
AAAGGGAGGAGACAAGAAGGAATCCTCCAAGTCATTAGTGCGACAAGGGAGCTTCACTATAGAAAAACCC
AGCCCAAACATACCCATAGAACTTATTCCCCATATAAATAAACAGACTTCCTCTACTCCTTCTTCTTTAG
CATTAACATCTGCAAGTAGAATACGAGAAAGAAGTGAGTCTTTGGATCCTGATTCTAGTATGGACACAAC
CCTTATTCTAAAAGACACAGAAGCAGTAATGGCTTTTCTAGAAGCTAAACTACGTGAAGATAATAAAACT
GATGAAGGACCAGATACTCCCAGTTATAATAGAGACAATTCTATTTCACCAGAATCTGATGTAGATACAG
CTAGTACAATCAGTCTGGTTACTGGAGAAACTGAAAGAAAGTCAACCCAAAAGCGAAAGAGTTTCACTAG
CCTCTATAAAGATAGGTGTTCCACAGGTTCTCCTTCCAAAGATGTTACAAAATCATCATCTTCAGGTGCT
AGGGAAAAAATGGAAAAGAAAACAAAAAGTCGTTCCACAGATGTGGGTTCAAGAGCAGATGGTCGTAAAT
TTGTTCAGTCCAGTGGGAGAATAAGACAGCCCTCAGTAGACTTAACAGATGATGACCAAACCTCTAGTGT
ACCTCATTCTGCCATCTCTGATATTATGTCATCTGATCAAGAAACTTACTCTTGTAAACCTCATGGACGG
ACTCCACTTACCTCAGCTGATGAGCATGTACATTCCAAACTGGAAGGAAGTAAAGTAACGAAATCTAAGA
CTTCTCCGGTGGTATCTGGTTCATCTAGTAAATCAACCACCCTTCCAAGGCCACGACCTACCAGGACTTC
CCTCTTGCGCAGAGCACGACTTGGTGAAGCTTCAGACAGTGAACTTGCTGATGCTGACAAAGCATCTGTT
GCTTCTGAAGTATCCACAACAAGTTCTACATCAAAACCTCCCACAGGAAGGCGTAACATCTCTCGGATTG
ATTTATTGGCTCAGCCTCGTAGAACACGACTTGGCTCACTGTCAGCTCGTAGTGACTCTGAAGCAACAAT
TTCTAGAAGTAGTGCCTCTTCGAGGACCGCAGAAGCCATCATTAGAAGTGGAGCCAGACTAGTACCATCA
GATAAATTTTCTCCTAGAATTAGAGCTAACAGTATCTCTCGACTCTCAGACTCCAAGGTCAAAAGTATGA
CCTCAGCTCATGGCTCTGCTTCAGCCCTGAAAACCACTCGCTTGCAGAGCGCTGGATCAGCAATGCCTAC
TAGTTCTTCATTCAAACACCGGATTAAAGAGCAGGAAGACTACATCCGAGATTGGACTGCTCATCGAGAA
GAGATAGCCAGGATCAGCCAAGATCTTGCTCTCATTGCTCGGGAGATCAACGATGTAGCAGGAGAGATAG
ATTCAGTGACTTCATCAGGCACTGCCCCTAGTACCACAGTAAGCACTGCTGCCACCACCCCTGGCTCTGC
CATAGACACTAGAGAAGAGGTAGGAGATCTTCATGGAGAAATGCATAAGTTGGTTGATCGTGTTTTTGAT
GAAAGCCTCAACTTCCGAAAGATTCCTCCATTAGTTCATTCCAAAACACCAGAAGGAAACAACGGTCGAT
CTGGTGATCCAAGACCTCAAGCAGCAGAGCCTCCCGATCACTTAACAATTACAAGGCGGAGAACCTGGAG
CAGGGATGAAGTCATGGGAGATAATCTGCTGCTGTCATCCGTCTTTCAGTTCTCTAAGAAGATAAGACAA
TCTATAGATAAGACAGCTGGAAAGATCAGAATATTATTTAAAGACAAAGATCGGAATTGGGATGACATAG
AAAGCAAATTAAGAGCCGAAAGTGAAGTCCCTATTGTGAAAACCTCAAGCATGGAGATTTCTTCTATCTT
ACAGGAACTGAAAAGAGTAGAAAAGCAGCTGCAAGCAATCAATGCTATGATTGATCCTGATGGAACTTTG
GAGGCTCTGAACAACATGGGATTTCCCAGTGCTATGTTGCCATCTCCACCGAAACAGAAGTCCAGCCCTG
TGAATAACCACCACAGCCCGGGTCAGACACCAACACTTGGCCAACCAGAAGCTAGGGCTCTTCATCCTGC
TGCTGTTTCAGCCGCAGCTGAATTTGAGAATGCTGAATCTGAGGCTGATTTCAGTATACATTTCAATAGA
TTCAACCCCGATGGGGAAGAGGAAGATGTTACAGTACAAGAATGACTTTCTCTTGATTGTTGAAAAATCA
TTACCTGTGGAATGGCTAGGAATATTGGAAGCAGCATAGTGTTGATGTACGCAAAACAAGACAGCTTGGT
CAGCTACAATCTTGGAATCCCTGTCTTCTTAATTTTATTTATTTATTTTTGACGTATAATGTAGTATATC
AATCCTTTCAAACTATTTAGATAACCACTTGATGCACAAATAGGAAAAAGCAGATTGTGGCAGTGTCGCC
TTTTGTGGTTTTATGATTTTCAAATTGAATTTAATGATTACACCCTTTCCCTTCATAGATCTTTTTTCTT
TTTTTTAAGCCATGCTGTGACCTACAAGCAAACTAAATAGCCAACATTTCTGAACCCCTAAGTCTCCTGT
GCCAAGCTGCTCCCTGAAATGGACTTCTTCATCTGTACAGATTTGTTAAACCATTCTATTTGCTTCTTAA
TAATAGGATTTATATTAGTACTCATTACCATTGGACACAATGACATAAGTACTCTCCACAGTAAAGCAGA
CCTTTCACAACAGTCACTCTGTGTCCTAAAATTTTCCAACATAGATGTGATTTATATAACTTTGTTGATA
CTCGAGCTCAAGCTTCGAATTCTGCAGTCGACGGTACCGCGGGCCCGGGATCCACCGGATCTAGATAACT
GATCATAATCAGCCATACCACATTTGTAGAGGTTTTACTTGCTTTAAAAAACCTCCCACACCTCCCCCTG
AACCTGAAACATAAAATGAATGCAATTGTTGTTGTTAACTTGTTTATTGCAGCTTATAATGGTTACAAAT
AAAGCAATAGCATCACAAATTTCACAAATAAAGCATTTTTTTCACTGCATTCTAGTTGTGGTTTGTCCAA
ACTCATCAATGTATCTTAACGCGTAAATTGTAAGCGTTAATATTTTGTTAAAATTCGCGTTAAATTTTTG
TTAAATCAGCTCATTTTTTAACCAATAGGCCGAAATCGGCAAAATCCCTTATAAATCAAAAGAATAGACC
GAGATAGGGT
[37 nt withheld, positions 6801-6837]
AAAGAACGTGGACTCCAACGTCAAAGG
[49 nt withheld, positions 6865-6913]
T
[91 nt withheld, positions 6915-7005]
G
[124 nt withheld, positions 7007-7130]
CAGGTGGCACTTTTCGGGGAAATGTGCGCGGAACCCCTATTTGTTTATTTTTCTAAATACATTCAAATAT
GTATCCGCTCATGAGACAATAACCCTGATAAATGCTTCAATAATATTGAAAAAGGAAGAGTCCTGAGGCG
GAAAGAACCAGCTGTGGAATGTGTGTCAGTTAGGGTGTGGAAAGTCCCCAGGCTCCCCAGCAGGCAGAAG
TATGCAAAGCATGCATCTCAATTAGTCAGCAACCATAGTCCCGCCCCTAACTCCGCCCATCCCGCCCCTA
ACTCCGCCCAGTTCCGCCCATTCTCCGCCCCATGGCTGACTAATTTTTTTTATTTATGCAGAGGCCGAGG
CCGCCTCGGCCTCTGAGCTATTCCAGAAGTAGTGAGGAGGCTTTTTTGGAGGCCTAGGCTTTTGCAAAGA
TCGATCAAGAGACAGGATGAGGATCGTTTCGCATGATTGAACAAGATGGATTGCACGCAGGTTCTCCGGC
CGCTTGGGTGGAGAGGCTATTCGGCTATGACTGGGCACAACAGACAATCGGCTGCTCTGATGCCGCCGTG
TTCCGGCTGTCAGCGCAGGGGCGCCCGGTTCTTTTTGTCAAGACCGACCTGTCCGGTGCCCTGAATGAAC
TGCAAGACGAGGCAGCGCGGCTATCGTGGCTGGCCACGACGGGCGTTCCTTGCGCAGCTGTGCTCGACGT
TGTCACTGAAGCGGGAAGGGACTGGCTGCTATTGGGCGAAGTGCCGGGGCAGGATCTCCTGTCATCTCAC
CTTGCTCCTGCCGAGAAAGTATCCATCATGGCTGATGCAATGCGGCGGCTGCATACGCTTGATCCGGCTA
CCTGCCCATTCGACCACCAAGCGAAACATCGCATCGAGCGAGCACGTACTCGGATGGAAGCCGGTCTTGT
CGATCAGGATGATCTGGACGAAGAGCATCAGGGGCTCGCGCCAGCCGAACTGTTCGCCAGGCTCAAGGCG
AGCATGCCCGACGGCGAGGATCTCGTCGTGACCCATGGCGATGCCTGCTTGCCGAATATCATGGTGGAAA
ATGGCCGCTTTTCTGGATTCATCGACTGTGGCCGGCTGGGTGTGGCGGACCGCTATCAGGACATAGCGTT
GGCTACCCGTGATATTGCTGAAGAGCTTGGCGGCGAATGGGCTGACCGCTTCCTCGTGCTTTACGGTATC
GCCGCTCCCGATTCGCAGCGCATCGCCTTCTATCGCCTTCTTGACGAGTTCTTCTGAGCGGGACTCTGGG
GTTCGAAATGACCGACCAAGCGACGCCCAACCTGCCATCACGAGATTTCGATTCCACCGCCGCCTTCTAT
GAAAGGTTGGGCTTCGGAATCGTTTTCCGGGACGCCGGCTGGATGATCCTCCAGCGCGGGGATCTCATGC
TGGAGTTCTTCGCCCACCCTAGGGGGAGGCTAACTGAAACACGGAAGGAGACAATACCGGAAGGAACCCG
CGCTATGACGGCAATAAAAAGACAGAATAAAACGCACGGTGTTGGGTCGTTTGTTCATAAACGCGGGGTT
CGGTCCCAGGGCTGGCACTCTGTCGATACCCCACCGAGACCCCATTGGGGCCAATACGCCCGCGTTTCTT
CCTTTTCCCCACCCCACCCCCCAAGTTCGGGTGAAGGCCCAGGGCTCGCAGCCAACGTCGGGGCGGCAGG
CCCTGCCATAGCCTCAGGTTACTCATATATACTTTAGATTGATTTAAAACTTCATTTTTAATTTAAAAGG
ATCTAGGTGAAGATCCTTTTTGATAATCTCATGACCAAAATCCCTTAACGTGAGTTTTCGTTCCACTGAG
CGTCAGACCCCGTAGAAAAGATCAAAGGATCTTCTTGAGATCCTTTTTTTCTGCGCGTAATCTGCTGCTT
GCAAACAAAAAAACCACCGCTACCAGCGGTGGTTTGTTTGCCGGATCAAGAGCTACCAACTCTTTTTCCG
AAGGTAACTGGCTTCAGCAGAGCGCAGATACCAAATACTGTTCTTCTAGTGTAGCCGTAGTTAGGCCACC
ACTTCAAGAACTCTGTAGCACCGCCTACATACCTCGCTCTGCTAATCCTGTTACCAGTGGCTGCTGCCAG
TGGCGATAAGTCGTGTCTTACCGGGTTGGACTCAAGACGATAGTTACCGGATAAGGCGCAGCGGTCGGGC
TGAACGGGGGGTTCGTGCACACAGCCCAGCTTGGAGCGAACGACCTACACCGAACTGAGATACCTACAGC
GTGAGCTATGAGAAAGCGCCACGCTTCCCGAAGGGAGAAAGGCGGACAGGTATCCGGTAAGCGGCAGGGT
CGGAACAGGAGAGCGCACGAGGGAGCTTCCAGGGGGAAACGCCTGGTATCTTTATAGTCCTGTCGGGTTT
CGCCACCTCTGACTTGAGCGTCGATTTTTGTGATGCTCGTCAGGGGGGCGGAGCCTATGGAAAAACGCCA
GCAACGCGGCCTTTTTACGGTTCCTGGCCTTTTGCTGGCCTTTTGCTCACATGTTCTTTCCTGCGTTATC
CCCTGATTCTGTGGATAACCGTATTACCGCCATGCAT
