>Addgene plasmid #41150 | pEGFP Cep170 (Nigg PID200) | addgene partial sequence | sequence record 55566 | EGFP-N 5'-CGTCGCCGTCCAGCTCGACCAG-3'
CTTGCTCACCATGGTGGCGACCGGTAGCGCTAGAGCTTGGGTCTCCCTATAGTGAGTCGTATTAATTTCG
ATAAGCCAGTAAGCAGTGGGTTCTCTAGTTAGCCAGAGAGCTCTGCTTATATAGACCTCCCACCGTACAC
GCCTACCGCCCATTTGCGTCAATGGGGCGGAGTTGTTACGACATTTTGGAAAGTCCCGTTGATTTTGGTG
CCAAAACAAACTCCCATTGACGTCAATGGGGTGGAGACTTGGAAATCCCCGTGAGTCAAACCGCTATCCA
CGCCCATTGATGTACTGCCAAAACCGCATCACCATGGTAATAGCGATGACTAATACGTAGATGTACTGCC
AAGTAGGAAAGTCCCATAAGGTCATGTACTGGGCATAATGCCAGGCGGGCCATTTACCGTCATTGACGTC
AATAGGGGGCGTACTTGGCATATGATACACTTGATGTACTGCCAAGTGGGCAGTTTACCGTAAATACTCC
ACCCATTGACGTCAATGGAAAGTCCCTATTGGCGTTACTATGGGAACATACGTCATTATTGACGTCAATG
GGCGGGGGTCGTTGGGCGGTCAGCCAGGCGGGCCATTTACCGTAAGTTATGTAACGCGGAACTCCATATA
TGGGCTATGAACTAATGACCCCGTAATTGATTACTATTAATAACTAATGCATGGCGGTAATACGGTTATC
CACAGAATCAGGGGATAACGCAGGAAAGAACATGTGAGCAAAAGGCCAGCAAAAGGCCAGGAACCGTAAA
AAGGCCGCGTTGCTGGCGTTTTTCCATAGGCTCCGCCCCCCTGACGAGCATCACAAAA
