>Addgene plasmid #41150 | pEGFP Cep170 (Nigg PID200) | addgene partial sequence | sequence record 55568 | EGFP-C 5'-CATGGTCCTGCTGGAGTTCGTG-3'
TCTCGGCATGGACGAGCTGTACAAGTCCGGACTCAGATCTCGATCGACGAGCTTAACATCCTGGTTTTTG
GTGAGCAGTGGAGGCACTCGCCACAGGCTGCCACGAGAAATGATTTTTGTTGGAAGAGATGACTGTGAGC
TCATGTTGCAGTCTCGTAGTGTGGATAAGCAACACGCTGTCATCAACTATGATGCGTCTACGGATGAGCA
TTTAGTGAAGGATTTGGGCAGCCTCAATGGGACTTTTGTGAATGATGTAAGGATTCCGGAACAGACTTAT
ATCACCTTGAAACTTGAAGATAAGCTGAGATTTGGATATGATACAAATCTTTTCACTGTAGTACAAGGAG
AAATGAGGGTCCCTGAAGAAGCTCTTAAGCATGAGAAGTTTACCATTCAGCTTCAGTTGTCCCAAAAATC
TTCAGAATCAGAATTATCCAAATCTGCAAGTGCCAAAAGCATAGATTCAAAGGTAGCAGACGCTGCTACT
GAAGTGCAGCACAAAACTACTGAAGCACTGAAATCCGAGGAAAAAGCCATGGATATTTCTGCTATGCCCC
GTGGTACTCCATTATATGGGCAGCCGTCATGGTGGGGGGATGATGAGGTGGATGAAAAAAGAGCTTTCAA
GACAAATGGCAAACCTGAAGAAAAAAACCATGAAGCTGGAACATCAGGGTGCAGCATAGATGCCAAGCAA
GTTGAGGAACAATCTGCAGCTGCAAATGAAGAAGTACTTTTTCCTTTCTGTAGGGAACCAAGTTATTTTG
AAATCCCTACAAAAGAATTCCAGCAACCATCACAAATAACAGAAAGCACTATTCATGAAATCCCAACAA
