>Addgene plasmid #41150 | pEGFP Cep170 (Nigg PID200) | addgene partial sequence | sequence record 55569 | SV40-pA-R
ACAACAACAATTGCATTCATTTTATGTTTCAGGTTCAGGGGGAGGTGTGGGAGGTTTTTTAAAGCAAGTA
AAACCTCTACAAATGTGGTATGGCTGATTATGATCAGTTATCTAGATCCGGTGGATCCCGGGCCCGCGGT
ACCGTCGACTGCAGAATTCGAAGCTTGAGCTCGAGTATCAACAAAGTTATATAAATCACATCTATGTTGG
AAAATTTTAGGACACAGAGTGACTGTTGTGAAAGGTCTGCTTTACTGTGGAGAGTACTTATGTCATTGTG
TCCAATGGTAATGAGTACTAATATAAATCCTATTATTAAGAAGCAAATAGAATGGTTTAACAAATCTGTA
CAGATGAAGAAGTCCATTTCAGGGAGCAGCTTGGCACAGGAGACTTAGGGGTTCAGAAATGTTGGCTATT
TAGTTTGCTTGTAGGTCACAGCATGGCTTAAAAAAAAGAAAAAAGATCTATGAAGGGAAAGGGTGTAATC
ATTAAATTCAATTTGAAAATCATAAAACCACAAAAGGCGACACTGCCACAATCTGCTTTTTCCTATTTGT
GCATCAAGTGGTTATCTAAATAGTTTGAAAGGATTGATATACTACATTATACGTCAAAAATAAATAAATA
AAATTAAGAAGACAGGGATTCCAAGATTGTAGCTGACCAAGCTGTCTTGTTTTGCGTACATCAACACTAT
GCTGCTTCCAATATTCCTAGCCATTCCACAGGTAATGATTTTTCAACAATCAAGAGAAAGTCATTCTTGT
ACTGTAACATCTTCCTCTTCCCCATCGG
